Addgene plasmid #191834: pUS252y
Purpose: Expresses fuYFP constitutively in E.coli cells. Designed to act as modular template for cutting out or amplifying fuYFP to place in other plasmid backbones.
Depositing lab: Nicholas Coleman & Mark Somerville. Depositing organization: University of Sydney.
Backbone
  Vector backbone: pK18
  Backbone size w/o insert (bp): 2633
  Total vector size (bp): 3356
  Vector type: Bacterial Expression
Growth in bacteria
  Bacterial resistance: Kanamycin, 50 μg/mL
  Growth temperature: 37°C
  Growth strain: DH5alpha
  Copy number: High Copy
Gene/Insert
  Gene/Insert name: fuYFP
  Species: Synthetic
  Insert size (bp): 726
  Cloning method: Restriction Enzyme; 5′ cloning site BamHI, EcoRI, XbaI, XhoI (unknown if destroyed); 3′ cloning site HindIII, PstI, SphI (unknown if destroyed)
  Sequencing primers: 5′ CTTCCGGCTCGTATGTTGTG; 3′ GCAAGGCGATTAAGTTGGGTAACG
Terms and licenses: Academic/Nonprofit Terms; Industry Terms
Depositor comments: fuYFP is an open-source superfolding yellow fluorescent protein with excitation maximum at 514 nm and emission maximum at 529 nm. Relative to the original fuGFP, the protein contains the S65G and T203Y mutations (amino acid numbering based on classical GFP).
How to cite: pUS252y was a gift from Nicholas Coleman & Mark Somerville (Addgene plasmid # 191834 ; http://n2t.net/addgene:191834 ; RRID:Addgene_191834)
