[The description below was written by a language model from this plasmid's Addgene catalogue record and pLannotate feature annotations shown in this document.]
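Description:
pUS252y is a small, high-copy bacterial expression plasmid of about 3.36 kb, built on the pK18 backbone and intended for use in E. coli. It replicates from a ColE1/pUC-type origin and is selected with kanamycin through the Tn5-derived neo (nptII) gene. Truncated tnpA and ble sequences flanking neo in the annotation are remnants of the Tn5 resistance region rather than functional genes. The short RSF ori and lacI fragments called at the start of the sequence are likewise partial matches, and no full-length lac repressor gene is annotated.

The payload is fuYFP, a synthetic, open-source superfolding yellow fluorescent protein of roughly 726 bp. It differs from the parental fuGFP by the S65G and T203Y substitutions (classical GFP numbering) and has excitation and emission maxima of 514 and 529 nm. The automated annotation labels this reading frame Clover1.5, which reflects sequence similarity to another Aequorea-derived fluorescent protein rather than the depositor's designation. The gene sits in the pUC-style polylinker, downstream of the CAP binding site, lac promoter and lac operator, and is followed by residual multiple cloning site and lacZα fragments. The record describes expression as constitutive, which fits a high-copy lac promoter plasmid that carries no complete repressor gene.

Several restriction sites flank the insert: BamHI, EcoRI, XbaI and XhoI on the 5′ side and HindIII, PstI and SphI on the 3′ side, though the record does not confirm that they remain intact. According to the depositor, the plasmid serves both as a direct source of yellow fluorescence in E. coli and as a modular template from which fuYFP can be excised or amplified for transfer into other backbones.
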