Features (pLannotate 1.2.2; 12 found; start..end, strand, type, name):
      1..101     +  rep_origin     RSF ori (fragment): Plasmids containing the RSF 1030 origin of replication can be propagated in E. coli cells that contain additional plasmids with compatible origins.
    103..195     +  CDS            lacI (fragment): lac repressor; lacI; The lac repressor binds to the lac operator to inhibit transcription in E. coli. This inhibition can be relieved by adding lactose or isopropyl-β-D-thiogalactopyranoside (IPTG).
    208..229     +  protein_bind   CAP binding site: CAP binding activates transcription in the presence of cAMP. E. coli catabolite activator protein
    244..274     +  promoter       lac promoter: promoter for the E. coli lac operon
    282..298     +  protein_bind   lac operator: The lac repressor binds to the lac operator to inhibit transcription in E. coli. This inhibition can be relieved by adding lactose or isopropyl-β-D-thiogalactopyranoside (IPTG). lac repressor encoded by lacI
    338..1054    +  CDS            Clover1.5: Clover1.5 is a fluorescent protein published in 2016, derived from Aequorea victoria.
   1071..1088    +  misc_feature   MCS (fragment): pUC18/19 multiple cloning site
   1091..1245    +  CDS            lacZα (fragment): LacZα fragment of β-galactosidase; lacZ fragment
   1258..1581    +  CDS            tnpA (fragment): TN5P_ECOLX - Also known as tnp. Experimental evidence at protein level: Swiss-Prot protein existence level 1. Mediates transposition of transposon Tn5 by a 'cut and paste' mechanism. First, the monomeric transposase binds the 19 bp inverted DNA repeats flanking the transposon. Then, dimerization of the DNA- bound transposase creates a synaptic DNA complex. After nicking of the first DNA strand, excision of the transposon proceeds through a series of intermediates. The transposase then mediates the insertion of the transposon at a new site by strand transfer. The activity of the wild- type tran
   1613..2404    +  CDS            neo: KKA2_KLEPN - Also known as kan, nptII. Experimental evidence at protein level: Swiss-Prot protein existence level 1. Resistance to kanamycin, neomycin, paromomycin, ribostamycin, butirosin and gentamicin B. From Klebsiella pneumoniae.
   2428..2580    +  CDS            ble (fragment): BLE_KLEPN - Experimental evidence at protein level: Swiss-Prot protein existence level 1. Binding protein with a strong affinity to the bleomycin family of antibiotics. Binds to CL990; an antimitotic-antibiotic compound. From Klebsiella pneumoniae.
   2691..3279    +  rep_origin     ori: high-copy-number ColE1/pMB1/pBR322/pUC origin of replication
>Addgene plasmid #191834 | pUS252y | addgene full sequence | sequence record 382126 | Addgene NGS Result
TGATTCTGTGGATAACCGTATTACCGCCTTTGAGTGAGCTGATACCGCTCGCCGCAGCCGAACGACCGAG
CGCAGCGAGTCAGTGAGCGAGGAAGCGGAAGAGCGCCCAATACGCAAACCGCCTCTCCCCGCGCGTTGGC
CGATTCATTAATGCAGCTGGCACGACAGGTTTCCCGACTGGAAAGCGGGCAGTGAGCGCAACGCAATTAA
TGTGAGTTAGCTCACTCATTAGGCACCCCAGGCTTTACACTTTATGCTTCCGGCTCGTATGTTGTGTGGA
ATTGTGAGCGGATAACAATTTCACGGATCCGAATTCTAGACCTCGAGGAGGTTTCATATGGTGAGCAGTG
GCGAAGATATTTTCTCGGGCTTGGTTCCGATTCTGATCGAGCTGGAGGGCGATGTGAACGGTCATCGTTT
TAGCGTTCGCGGTGAAGGTTATGGCGACGCGAGCAACGGCAAACTGGAAATTAAGTTCATCTGCACGACC
GGTCGCCTGCCGGTGCCTTGGCCGACCTTGGTGACGACCTTGGGCTATGGCGTGCAGTGTTTTGCGAAGT
ATCCGGAGCACATGCGCCAAAACGATTTCTTTAAAAGTGCGATGCCGGACGGTTACGTCCAGGAGCGTAC
CATTTCCTTCAAGGAAGATGGCACGTACAAAACTCGCGCAGAGGTTAAGTTTGAAGGTGAAGCGCTGGTC
AATCGTATCGATTTGAAGGGTTTGGAGTTTAAAGAGGATGGTAACATTCTGGGCCATAAACTGGAGTATA
GCTTCAACAGCCATTATGTTTACATTACGGCAGACAAGAATCGTAACGGCTTGGAGGCCCAATTCCGTAT
TCGCCACAATGTTGATGACGGTAGCGTCCAACTGGCCGACCATTACCAACAGAACACCCCAATTGGTGAG
GGTCCGGTGTTGCTGCCGGAACAACACTATCTGACGTACAATAGCGTGCTGAGCAAAGATCCGCAGGAAC
GCCGTGATCACATGGTCCTGGTGGAATTTGTGACCGCTGCGGGCTTGAGCCTGGGTATGGACGAGCTGTA
TAAGAGCTAATGAAAGCTTGCTGCAGGCATGCAAGCTTGGCACTGGCCGTCGTTTTACAACGTCGTGACT
GGGAAAACCCTGGCGTTACCCAACTTAATCGCCTTGCAGCACATCCCCCTTTCGCCAGCTGGCGTAATAG
CGAAGAGGCCCGCACCGATCGCCCTTCCCAACAGTTGCGCAGCCTGAATGGCGAATGGCGATAAGCTAGC
TTCACGCTGCCGCAAGCACTCAGGGCGCAAGGGCTGCTAAAGGAAGCGGAACACGTAGAAAGCCAGTCCG
CAGAAACGGTGCTGACCCCGGATGAATGTCAGCTACTGGGCTATCTGGACAAGGGAAAACGCAAGCGCAA
AGAGAAAGCAGGTAGCTTGCAGTGGGCTTACATGGCGATAGCTAGACTGGGCGGTTTTATGGACAGCAAG
CGAACCGGAATTGCCAGCTGGGGCGCCCTCTGGTAAGGTTGGGAAGCCCTGCAAAGTAAACTGGATGGCT
TTCTTGCCGCCAAGGATCTGATGGCGCAGGGGATCAAGATCTGATCAAGAGACAGGATGAGGATCGTTTC
GCATGATTGAACAAGATGGATTGCACGCAGGTTCTCCGGCCGCTTGGGTGGAGAGGCTATTCGGCTATGA
CTGGGCACAACAGACAATCGGCTGCTCTGATGCCGCCGTGTTCCGGCTGTCAGCGCAGGGGCGCCCGGTT
CTTTTTGTCAAGACCGACCTGTCCGGTGCCCTGAATGAACTCCAAGACGAGGCAGCGCGGCTATCGTGGC
TGGCCACGACGGGCGTTCCTTGCGCAGCTGTGCTCGACGTTGTCACTGAAGCGGGAAGGGACTGGCTGCT
ATTGGGCGAAGTGCCGGGGCAGGATCTCCTGTCATCTCACCTTGCTCCTGCCGAGAAAGTATCCATCATG
GCTGATGCAATGCGGCGGCTGCATACGCTTGATCCGGCTACCTGCCCATTCGACCACCAAGCGAAACATC
GCATCGAGCGAGCACGTACTCGGATGGAAGCCGGTCTTGTCGATCAGGATGATCTGGACGAAGAGCATCA
GGGGCTCGCGCCAGCCGAACTGTTCGCCAGGCTCAAGGCGCGGATGCCCGACGGCGAGGATCTCGTCGTG
ACCCATGGCGATGCCTGCTTGCCGAATATCATGGTGGAAAATGGCCGCTTTTCTGGATTCATCGACTGTG
GCCGGCTGGGTGTGGCGGACCGCTATCAGGACATAGCGTTGGCTACCCGTGATATTGCTGAAGAGCTTGG
CGGCGAATGGGCTGACCGCTTCCTCGTGCTTTACGGTATCGCCGCTCCCGATTCGCAGCGCATCGCCTTC
TATCGCCTTCTTGACGAGTTCTTCTGAGCGGGACTCTGGGGTTCGAAATGACCGACCAAGCGACGCCCAA
CCTGCCATCACGAGATTTCGATTCCACCGCCGCCTTCTATGAAAGGTTGGGCTTCGGAATCGTTTTCCGG
GACGCCGGCTGGATGATCCTCCAGCGCGGGGATCTCATGCTGGAGTTCTTCGCCCACCCCAAAAGGATCT
AGGTGAAGATCCTTTTTGATAATCTCATGACCAAAATCCCTTAACGTGAGTTTTCGTTCCACTGAGCGTC
AGACCCCGTAGAAAAGATCAAAGGATCTTCTTGAGATCCTTTTTTTCTGCGCGTAATCTGCTGCTTGCAA
ACAAAAAAACCACCGCTACCAGCGGTGGTTTGTTTGCCGGATCAAGAGCTACCAACTCTTTTTCCGAAGG
TAACTGGCTTCAGCAGAGCGCAGATACCAAATACTGTTCTTCTAGTGTAGCCGTAGTTAGGCCACCACTT
CAAGAACTCTGTAGCACCGCCTACATACCTCGCTCTGCTAATCCTGTTACCAGTGGCTGCTGCCAGTGGC
GATAAGTCGTGTCTTACCGGGTTGGACTCAAGACGATAGTTACCGGATAAGGCGCAGCGGTCGGGCTGAA
CGGGGGGTTCGTGCACACAGCCCAGCTTGGAGCGAACGACCTACACCGAACTGAGATACCTACAGCGTGA
GCTATGAGAAAGCGCCACGCTTCCCGAAGGGAGAAAGGCGGACAGGTATCCGGTAAGCGGCAGGGTCGGA
ACAGGAGAGCGCACGAGGGAGCTTCCAGGGGGAAACGCCTGGTATCTTTATAGTCCTGTCGGGTTTCGCC
ACCTCTGACTTGAGCGTCGATTTTTGTGATGCTCGTCAGGGGGGCGGAGCCTATGGAAAAACGCCAGCAA
CGCGGCCTTTTTACGGTTCCTGGCCTTTTGCTGGCCTTTTGCTCACATGTTCTTTCCTGCGTTATCCCC
